>Addgene plasmid #14720 | pCGN H-Ras 61L | addgene partial sequence | sequence record 21251 | CMV-F 5'-CGCAAATGGGCGGTAGGCGTG-3'
AGCTCGTTTAGTGAACCGTCAGATCGCCTGGAGACGCCATCCACGCTGTTTTGACCTCCATAGAAGACAC
CGGGACCGATCCAGCCTCCGGGGGATCTTGGTGGCGTGAAACTCCCGCACCTCTTCGGCCAGCGCCTTGT
AGAAGCGCGTATGGCTTCTAGCTATCCTTATGACGTGCCTGACTATGCCAGCCTGGGAGGACCTTCTAGC
GGATCCACCATGACAGAATACAAGCTTGTGGTGGTGGGCGCCGGCGGTGTGGGCAAGAGTGCGCTGACCA
TCCAGCTGATCCAGAACCACTTTGTGGACGAATACGACCCCACTATAGAGGATTCCTACCGGAAGCAGGT
GGTCATTGATGGGGAGACGTGCCTGTTGGACATCCTGGATACCGCCGGCCTGGAGGAGTACAGCGCCATG
CGGGACCAGTACATGCGCACCGGGGAGGGCTTCCTGTGTGTGTTTGCCATCAACAACACGAAGTCTTTTG
AGGACATCCACCAGTACAGGGAGCAGATCAAACGGGTGAAGGACTCGGATGACGTGCCCATGGTGCTGGT
GGGGAACAAGTGTGACCTGGCTGCACGCACTGTGGAATCTCGGCAGGCTCAGGACCTCGCCCGAAGCTAC
GGCATCCCCTACATCGAGACCTCGGCCAAGACCCGGCAGGGAGTGGAGGATGCCTCCTACACGTTGGTGC
GTGAGATCCGGCAGCACAAGCTGCGGAAGCTGAACCCTCCTGATGAGAGTGGCCCCGGCTGCA
