[The description below was written by a language model from this plasmid's Addgene catalogue record.]
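Description:
pCGN H-Ras 61L is a mammalian expression plasmid built on the pCGN backbone (about 7.5 kb without insert) that carries a constitutively active mutant of human H-Ras. It is propagated in E. coli as a high-copy plasmid under ampicillin selection, and it carries a hygromycin resistance marker so that stably transfected mammalian cells can be selected. The record does not explicitly name the promoter driving the insert, although the listing of a CMV forward primer for sequencing suggests that the insert lies downstream of a CMV promoter. No feature table is provided, so origins of replication, polyadenylation signals and other backbone elements are not documented here.

The insert is an approximately 580 bp human HRAS coding sequence cloned as a BamHI fragment, with both sites retained. Because the same enzyme flanks both ends, the fragment could in principle ligate in either orientation. The backbone supplies an N-terminal HA epitope tag, so the protein is expressed as HA-H-Ras and can be detected or immunoprecipitated with anti-HA antibodies, distinguishing it from endogenous Ras. The 61L substitution yields a GTPase-deficient, dominant active protein. According to the depositor, it is insensitive to GAP stimulation, shows increased GDP/GTP exchange, remains chronically GTP-bound, and is transforming.

The plasmid belongs to a set of expression vectors for Ras family proteins designed to analyse Ras function. It is suited to transient or stable expression of activated H-Ras in mammalian cells for studies of Ras signalling and transformation.
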