Addgene plasmid #14720: pCGN H-Ras 61L
Depositing lab: Adrienne Cox. Depositing organization: University of North Carolina at Chapel Hill. Publication: Mammalian expression vectors for Ras family proteins: generation and use of expression constructs to analyze Ras family function. Fiordalisi JJ, Johnson RL 2nd, Ulku AS, Der CJ, Cox AD. Methods Enzymol. 2001;332:3-36. doi: 10.1016/s0076-6879(01)32189-4. PubMed 11305105.
Backbone
  Vector backbone: pCGN
  Backbone size w/o insert (bp): 7500
  Vector type: Mammalian Expression
  Selectable markers: Hygromycin
Growth in bacteria
  Bacterial resistance: Ampicillin, 100 μg/mL
  Growth temperature: 37°C
  Growth strain: DH5alpha
  Copy number: High Copy
Gene/Insert
  Gene/Insert name: H-ras
  Species: H. sapiens (human)
  Insert size (bp): 580
  Mutation: 61L
  Entrez Gene: HRAS (a.k.a. C-BAS/HAS, C-H-RAS, C-HA-RAS1, CTLO, H-RASIDX, HAMSV, HRAS1, RASH1, p21ras)
  Tag / fusion protein: HA (N terminal on backbone)
  Cloning method: Restriction Enzyme; 5′ cloning site BamHI (not destroyed); 3′ cloning site BamHI (not destroyed)
  Sequencing primers: 5′ CMV-F
Resource information
  A portion of this plasmid was derived from a plasmid made by: Channing Der
Terms and licenses: Academic/Nonprofit Terms; Industry Terms: Not Available to Industry
Depositor comments: GTPase deficient (dominant active) mutant: GAP insensitive, increased GDP/GTP exchange, and chronically GTP bound; transforming.
How to cite: pCGN H-Ras 61L was a gift from Adrienne Cox (Addgene plasmid # 14720 ; http://n2t.net/addgene:14720 ; RRID:Addgene_14720)
